Addgene plasmid #217128: pICOZ-P2_AG-Tn
Purpose: Mammalian expression vector for expression of transposase (CMV promoter)
Depositing lab: Haoyi Wang. Depositing organization: Institute of Zoology, Chinese Academy of Sciences. Publication: Heterologous survey of 130 DNA transposons in human cells highlights their functional divergence and expands the genome engineering toolbox. Zhang T, Tan S, Tang N, Li Y, Zhang C, Sun J, Guo Y, Gao H, Cai Y, Sun W, Wang C, Fu L, Ma H, Wu Y, Hu X, Zhang X, Gee P, Yan W, Zhao Y, Chen Q, Guo B, Wang H, Zhang YE. Cell. 2024 Jul 11;187(14):3741-3760.e30. doi: 10.1016/j.cell.2024.05.007. Epub 2024 Jun 5. PubMed 38843831.
Backbone
  Vector backbone: pICOZ
  Vector type: Mammalian Expression
Growth in bacteria
  Bacterial resistance: Ampicillin, 50 μg/mL
  Growth temperature: 37°C
  Growth strain: DH5alpha
  Copy number: Low Copy
Gene/Insert
  Gene/Insert name: P2_AG transposase
  Species: Synthetic
  Cloning method: Restriction Enzyme; 5′ cloning site Unknown (unknown if destroyed); 3′ cloning site Unknown (unknown if destroyed)
Terms and licenses: Academic/Nonprofit Terms; Industry Terms: Not Available to Industry
How to cite: pICOZ-P2_AG-Tn was a gift from Haoyi Wang (Addgene plasmid # 217128 ; http://n2t.net/addgene:217128 ; RRID:Addgene_217128)
