[The description below was written by a language model from this plasmid's Addgene catalogue record and pLannotate feature annotations shown in this document.]
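Description:
pICOZ-P2_AG-Tn is a mammalian expression plasmid of about 7.2 kb, built on the pICOZ backbone, that supplies a DNA transposase called P2_AG in cultured mammalian cells. The insert is listed as synthetic, and the record does not state the organism from which the transposase was derived or the restriction sites used to clone it. Expression is driven by the human cytomegalovirus immediate-early enhancer and promoter at the start of the sequence and terminated by the bovine growth hormone polyadenylation signal. The automated annotation leaves the roughly 2.7 kb between these elements unlabelled, which is consistent with this being the position of the transposase coding sequence. That region is flanked by two copies of the T7 promoter upstream (each next to a short match to the HIV-1 5' LTR, suggesting a duplicated stretch of leader sequence) and by an SP6 promoter downstream in the opposite orientation. Such phage promoters are commonly used for in vitro transcription or as sequencing primer sites.

The plasmid is propagated in E. coli through a ColE1/pUC-type origin and selected with ampicillin via the β-lactamase gene and its promoter. The catalogue entry lists it as low copy even though the origin is annotated as a high-copy type. An f1 origin fragment is also present. Downstream of it lie fragments of the SV40 early promoter, a partial bleomycin-resistance (ble) coding sequence and an SV40 polyadenylation signal. Because only fragments of ble are detected here and near the origin, a functional mammalian selection marker cannot be assumed. The plasmid comes from a survey of DNA transposon activity in human cells, where a transposase expression construct like this would serve as the helper supplying the enzyme.
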