Features (pLannotate 1.2.2; 23 found; start..end, strand, type, name):
      1..380     +  enhancer       CMV enhancer: human cytomegalovirus immediate early enhancer
    381..584     +  promoter       CMV promoter: human cytomegalovirus (CMV) immediate early promoter
    580..613     +  LTR            5' LTR (truncated) (fragment): truncated 5' long terminal repeat (LTR) from HIV-1
    629..647     +  promoter       T7 promoter: promoter for bacteriophage T7 RNA polymerase
    709..742     +  LTR            5' LTR (truncated) (fragment): truncated 5' long terminal repeat (LTR) from HIV-1
    758..776     +  promoter       T7 promoter: promoter for bacteriophage T7 RNA polymerase
   3540..3558    -  promoter       SP6 promoter: promoter for bacteriophage SP6 RNA polymerase
   3584..3808    +  polyA_signal   bGH poly(A) signal: bovine growth hormone polyadenylation signal
   3898..4282    +  rep_origin     f1 ori (fragment) (sequence partly withheld): f1 bacteriophage origin of replication; arrow indicates direction of (+) strand synthesis
   4287..4388    +  promoter       SV40 promoter (fragment): SV40 enhancer and early promoter
   4387..4440    +  promoter       SV40 promoter (fragment): SV40 early promoter
   4453..4611    +  CDS            ble (fragment): BLE_KLEPN - Experimental evidence at protein level: Swiss-Prot protein existence level 1. Binding protein with a strong affinity to the bleomycin family of antibiotics. Binds to CL990; an antimitotic-antibiotic compound. From Klebsiella pneumoniae.
   4606..4727    +  polyA_signal   SV40 poly(A) signal: SV40 polyadenylation signal
   4800..4816    -  protein_bind   lac operator: The lac repressor binds to the lac operator to inhibit transcription in E. coli. This inhibition can be relieved by adding lactose or isopropyl-β-D-thiogalactopyranoside (IPTG). lac repressor encoded by lacI
   4824..4854    -  promoter       lac promoter: promoter for the E. coli lac operon
   4869..4890    -  protein_bind   CAP binding site: CAP binding activates transcription in the presence of cAMP. E. coli catabolite activator protein
   4903..4995    -  CDS            lacI (fragment): lac repressor; lacI; The lac repressor binds to the lac operator to inhibit transcription in E. coli. This inhibition can be relieved by adding lactose or isopropyl-β-D-thiogalactopyranoside (IPTG).
   5178..5766    -  rep_origin     ori: high-copy-number ColE1/pMB1/pBR322/pUC origin of replication
   5794..5940    -  CDS            ble (fragment): BLE_STRHI - Experimental evidence at protein level: Swiss-Prot protein existence level 1. Binding protein with a strong affinity to the bleomycin family of antibiotics. From Streptoalloteichus hindustanus.
   5972..6795    -  CDS            AmpR (fragment): β-lactamase; bla; confers resistance to ampicillin, carbenicillin, and related antibiotics
   6796..6867    -  promoter       AmpR promoter: bla
   6959..7011    -  misc_feature   bom (fragment): basis of mobility region from pBR322
   7127..7145    -  CDS            lacZα (fragment): LacZα fragment of β-galactosidase; lacZ fragment
>Addgene plasmid #217128 | pICOZ-P2_AG-Tn | addgene full sequence | sequence record 442899 | Addgene NGS Result
GACATTGATTATTGACTAGTTATTAATAGTAATCAATTACGGGGTCATTAGTTCATAGCCCATATATGGA
GTTCCGCGTTACATAACTTACGGTAAATGGCCCGCCTGGCTGACCGCCCAACGACCCCCGCCCATTGACG
TCAATAATGACGTATGTTCCCATAGTAACGCCAATAGGGACTTTCCATTGACGTCAATGGGTGGAGTATT
TACGGTAAACTGCCCACTTGGCAGTACATCAAGTGTATCATATGCCAAGTACGCCCCCTATTGACGTCAA
TGACGGTAAATGGCCCGCCTGGCATTATGCCCAGTACATGACCTTATGGGACTTTCCTACTTGGCAGTAC
ATCTACGTATTAGTCATCGCTATTACCATGGTGATGCGGTTTTGGCAGTACATCAATGGGCGTGGATAGC
GGTTTGACTCACGGGGATTTCCAAGTCTCCACCCCATTGACGTCAATGGGAGTTTGTTTTGGCACCAAAA
TCAACGGGACTTTCCAAAATGTCGTAACAACTCCGCCCCATTGACGCAAATGGGCGGTAGGCGTGTACGG
TGGGAGGTCTATATAAGCAGAGCTCTCTGGCTAACTAGAGAACCCACTGCTTACTGGCTTATCGAAATTA
ATACGACTCACTATAGGGAGACCCAAGCTTGGTACCGAGCTCGCGATCCRCKWGTAMSGKSSGMSRKYKW
TATRRGCAGAGCTCTCTGGCTAACTAGAGAACCCACTGCTTACTGGCTTATCGAAATTAATACGACTCAC
TATAGGGAGACCCAAGCTTGGTACCGAGCTCGGATCCACTAGTAACGGCCGCCAGTGTGCTGGAATTCGC
CGCCACCATGCCTAACAACAGCTGCGCCGTGAGCTTTTGTAAGAACAGCACCTACCGGGCCAAGACCCAG
AACCTGAACATCTCCTTCCACCGGTTTCCTAAGCATGAGGATCTGAGAAACCAGTGGACACTGTTCTGCC
AGAGGGAGGAGGTGTGGAAGCCCAAGGATAACGATGTGATTTGCAGCTGCCACTTTACAATCGAGAACTA
CCAGATGGCTAAGAGCCCAATCCTCAAGAACCGGCAGCCCCTGAGGATCCTGACCCCCAACGCCATTCCC
AGCCTGGTCTGCAGGAACCCCCACACCATTCCTGAGCAGGAGCAGATTGATAGAGTGGATGAGCACCAGA
GGATTAACGAGCTGTACGAGAGGAACGACAGCAAGAGCGCTTCCGACTTCGTGGACCACGAGGCCAGCGT
CCTGATCAGCGATCAGGAGAAGATCCAGAACCTCGAGGCCGTGATCGCCACACTGACAGAGGAGATTGAC
TTTTGCCGGAAGCTGAGGAAGGATAACAGCTTTCTGCTGAAGCAGAAGAAGATTCTGCTGCAGCAGAACA
AGAAGCTGAAGCTCAGGAACACAGTCCTGAAGAACCGGATTAGGGTGCTCGAGCAGACAACCATCCAGCA
TCACGAGATCGTGCCCCTCATGAAGAAGAAGCTGAGTAAGACACTGAGCGGGAACCAGATCGATCTCATC
CTCAAGAGGAAGAAGAGGGTGCGGTGGACAAAGAAGGAGCTGGGGGCCGCCCTGACTCTGCGGTACTTCG
GCAAGCGGCCCTACATGTACATGACTGATGATATGCACTTCCCTCTGCCCGCCAGAGCCACAATCCAGCG
GTACATTAAGAGCATTAACATCAAGCAGGGCATCCTGGAGGACGTCCTGAACCTGATGGAGTCCTACGCC
AAGACACTGATCCCCAGGGATAGGGAGTGCGTGATCTCCTTTGACGAGATGAAGGTCACCCACATCCTGG
AGTACGACGTCGGGGCCGATGAGGTCCTGGGCCCCCACAACTACCTGCAGGTGGTCATGGCCAGGGGCAT
CTTTAACAAGTGGAAGCAGCCCATCTTCATCGGCTTCGACCAGAAGATGACCAAGGATATTATCCTGAGC
CTGATTAAGAAGCTGAGCGAGAGGATGATTAACGTGGTGGCCATCGTGAGCGATAACTGCCAGACTAACA
TCAGCTGCTGGCGGGATCTGGGCGCCCACGACATTACCAAGCCCTACTTTAACCACCCTATCACCAACAA
GAACGTGTACGTCTTTCCTGACGCCCCCCATCTGATCAAGCTCCTGCGGAACTGGTTGATTGACACAGGG
TTTGATTACAAGGGGAGCATCATCACCGCCGACCCACTCAGAAAGCTGGTGGAGGAGAGAAAGGATGCCG
AGATCACCCCACTCTTCAAGCTGAACGAGAACCACTTGACCATGAGCCCACAGGAGCGGCAGAACGTCAG
GCGGGCCGTCCAGCTGCTGTCCCACACCACCGCTACAGCCCTGCGGAGGTACCAGAGCGACGATGCCAGC
CAGACTCTGGCCGAGTTTATTGAGACCGTCGATTGCTGGTTTAGCATCTCCAACTCCTACAGCCCTTGGG
CCAAGATTGCCTACAAGCGGTCCTACGCCGGGAAGGAGGAGCAGGAGAAGTCCCTGGACAAGATGTACGA
GCTGATTTCCAACATGACCGCCCTGAACAGGACTAGCATGCAGACCTTCCAGAAGTCCATCCTCATGCAC
ATTACATCCCTGAAGATGCTGTACAAGGACATGCAGAAGAAGCACCAGGTGGACTTTATCAGCACACACA
AGCTGAACCAGGACATTCTGGAGAACTTCTTCAGCCAGCTGCGCCAGAAGGGGGGGGTCTACGACCACCC
ATCCCCCCTGAGCTGCCTGCACCGGATCCGGATGATCGTGATCGGGAAGTCCCCCACAATCCTGATTAAC
CAGACTAACCTGGAGACAAACCGGAACACCCGGCTGGGAGAGAACATCTGCCTGATGGAGCAGCACGAGA
ACGCCAACGAGGACTGCCTGTCCGAGCAGAACCAGGACTTCATGAGCGTGACCCTGTTTACCGAGGCCGA
TGTGATTCCCGATCTGCCCGACAACGCCCTGAACGCCCACGAAATGGATGATGAGAGCGAGATCCTCAGC
ACCATCAGCAGCACAATCCCTGACTTGCCCGAGCAGGACAGGGATGGCTTCGAGTACATTATGGGCTACC
TGGGCAAGAAGTTTCACAAGAAGCACCCTCACATCGACCAGGGGACATACTCCTTCAAGATTACCTCAGA
TCACAACTACTCCAAGCCACCCAGCTTTGTGAAGCACCTGAGCACAGGCGGGTTGTTCGTGCCCAGCCAC
AGCTTCCTGAAGCTCGGCAGCAAGATGGAGAAGATTTTCCAGAAGCTGCACCCCGATGGCACTCTGGATA
AGAAGCCAGGAATCGTCAAGACAGGCGTGAACACAATTAAGAAGAAGATCCCCAGCCTGCCCGTGGATAT
GATTAAGTGTTTCATGATGCTGAGAGTGAAGCTGAGGATTAAGCACACCAACCTGAAGGCCGCTAACGAG
AAGCTGCTGAGATGCAAGCGGAAGGGCCCCAAGGAGCACAAGGCCGCCAAGAAGATGAAGAAGATTGTGA
ACTAAGCGGCCGCTCGAGCATGCATCTAGAGGGCCCTATTCTATAGTGTCACCTAAATGCTAGAGCTCGC
TGATCAGCCTCGACTGTGCCTTCTAGTTGCCAGCCATCTGTTGTTTGCCCCTCCCCCGTGCCTTCCTTGA
CCCTGGAAGGTGCCACTCCCACTGTCCTTTCCTAATAAAATGAGGAAATTGCATCGCATTGTCTGAGTAG
GTGTCATTCTATTCTGGGGGGTGGGGTGGGGCAGGACAGCAAGGGGGAGGATTGGGAAGACAATAGCAGG
CATGCTGGGGATGCGGTGGGCTCTATGGCGGTCATAGCTGTTTCCTGTGTGGGATATCCTCGAGACAGTG
GGCCCGTTTAAACWMRYGKSKYWTTMMRYRSGSYSSGYSYSSYKGWY
[80 nt withheld, positions 3898-3977]
C
[91 nt withheld, positions 3979-4069]
A
[49 nt withheld, positions 4071-4119]
CCTTTGACGTTGGAGTCCACGTTCTTT
[37 nt withheld, positions 4147-4183]
ACCCTATCTCGGTCTATTCTTTTGATTTATAAGGGATTTTGCCGATTTCGGCCTATTGGTTAAAAAATGA
GCTGATTTAACAAAAATTTAACGCGAATTAATTCTGTGGAATGTGTGTCAGTTAGGGTGTGGAAAGTCCC
CAGGCTCCCCAGCAGGCAGAAGTATGYAAAGCATGCATCTCAATTAGTCAGCAACCAGGTGTGGAGCTAT
TCCAGAAGTAGTGAGGAGGCTTTTTTGGAGGCCTAGGCTTTTGCAAAAAGCTCCCCGAAATGACCGACCA
AGCGACGCCCAACCTGCCATCACGAGATTTCGATTCCACCGCCGCCTTCTATGAAAGGTTGGGCTTCGGA
ATCGTTTTCCGGGACGCCGGCTGGATGATCCTCCAGCGCGGGGATCTCATGCTGGAGTTCTTCGCCCACC
CCAACTTGTTTATTGCAGCTTATAATGGTTACAAATAAAGCAATAGCATCACAAATTTCACAAATAAAGC
ATTTTTTTCACTGCATTCTAGTTGTGGTTTGTCCAAACTCATCAATGTATCTTATCATGTCTGTATACCG
TCGACCTCTAGCTAGAGCTTGGCGTAATCATGGTCATAGCTGTTTCCTGTGTGAAATTGTTATCCGCTCA
CAATTCCACACAACATACGAGCCGGAAGCATAAAGTGTAAAGCCTGGGGTGCCTAATGAGTGAGCTAACT
CACATTAATTGCGTTGCGCTCACTGCCCGCTTTCCAGTCGGGAAACCTGTCGTGCCAGCTGCATTAATGA
ATCGGCCAACGCGCGGGGAGAGGCGGTTTGCGTATTGGGCGCTCTTCCGCTTCCTCGCTCACTGACTCGC
TGCGCTCGGTCGTTCGGCTGCGGCGAGCGGTATCAGCTCAATCAARGGCGGWMAWWMGSWKRYMYRCWGR
RKMWGSGGWKRGCTCTATGGCGGTCATAGCTGTTTCCTGTGTGGGATATCCTCGAGACAGTGGGCCCGTT
TAAACACATGTGTTTTTCCATAGGCTCCGCCCCCCTGACGAGCATCACAAAAATCGACGCTCAAGTCAGA
GGTGGCGAAACCCGACAGGACTATAAAGATACCAGGCGTTTCCCCCTGGAAGCTCCCTCGTGCGCTCTCC
TGTTCCGACCCTGCCGCTTACCGGATACCTGTCCGCCTTTCTCCCTTCGGGAAGCGTGGCGCTTTCTCAT
AGCTCACGCTGTAGGTATCTCAGTTCGGTGTAGGTCGTTCGCTCCAAGCTGGGCTGTGTGCACGAACCCC
CCGTTCAGCCCGACCGCTGCGCCTTATCCGGTAACTATCGTCTTGAGTCCAACCCGGTAAGACACGACTT
ATCGCCACTGGCAGCACCCACTGGTAACAGGATTAGCAGAGCGAGGTATGTAGGCGGTGCTACAGAGTTC
TTGAAGTGGTGGCCTAACTACGGCTACACTAGAAGAACAGTATTTGGTATCCGCGCTCTGCTGAAGCCAG
TTACCTTCGGAAAAAGAGTTGGTAGCTCTTGATCCGGCAAACAAACCACCGCTGGTAGCGGTGGTTTTTT
TGTTTGCAAGCAGCAGATTACGCGCAGGAAAAAAGGATCTCAAGAAGATCCTTTGATCTTTTCTACGTCA
GTCCTGCTCCTCGGCCACGAAGTGCACGCAGTTGCCGGCCGGGTCGCGCAGGGCGAACTCCCGCCCCCAC
GGCTGCTCGCCGATCTCGGTCATGGCCGGCCCGGAGGCGTCCSGKAWRTWYGWGKAMACKWCSTCYGACM
GYTCGGCRTACWGCWYSWSYRRGSCRCSYAYCYMMRCSATCTGTCTATTTCGTTCATCCATAGTTGCCTG
ACTCCCCGTCGTGTAGATAACTACGATACGGGAGGGCTTACCATCTGGCCCCAGTGCTGCAATGATACCG
CGAGACCCACGCTCACCGGCTCCAGATTTATCAGCAATAAACCAGCCAGCCGGAAGGGCCGAGCGCAGAA
GTGGTCCTGCAACTTTATCCGCCTCCATCCAGTCTATTAATTGTTGCCGGGAAGCTAGAGTAAGTAGTTC
GCCAGTTAATAGTTTGCGCAACGTTGTTGCCATTGCTACAGGCATCGTGGTGTCACGCTCGTCGTTTGGT
ATGGCTTCATTCAGCTCCGGTTCCCAACGATCAAGGCGAGTTACATGATCCCCCATGTTGTGCAAAAAAG
CGGTTAGCTCCTTCGGTCCTCCGATCGTTGTCAGAAGTAAGTTGGCCGCAGTGTTATCACTCATGGTTAT
GGCAGCACTGCATAATTCTCTTACTGTCATGCCATCCGTAAGATGCTTTTCTGTGACTGGTGAGTACTCA
ACCAAGTCATTCTGAGAATAGTGTATGCGGCGACCGAGTTGCTCTTGCCCGGCGTCAATACGGGATAATA
CCGCGCCACATAGCAGAACTTTAAAAGTGCTCATCATTGGAAAACGTTCTTCGGGGCGAAAACTCTCAAG
GATCTTACCGCTGTTGAGATCCAGTTCGATGTAACCCACTCGTGCACCCAACTGATCTTCAGCATCTTTT
ACTTTCACCAGCGTTTCTGGGTGAGCAAAAACAGGAAGGCAAAATGCCGCAAAAAAGGGAATAAGGGCGA
CACGGAAATGTTGAATACTCATACTCTTCCTTTTTCAATATTATTGAAGCATTTATCAGGGTTATTGTCT
CATGAGCGGATACATATTTGAATGTRWKKMSAWAWATAAACAAATAGGGGTTCCGCGCACATTTCCCCGA
AAAGTGCCACCTGACGTCGACGGATCGGGAGATCTCCCGATCCCCTATGGTGCACTCTCAGTACAATCTG
CTCTGATGCCGCATAGTTAAGCCAGTATCTGCTCCCTGCTTGTGTGTTGKMSKTYKCWRTAKTAKTGMRS
SAKYWAWMWKKRWKATWSWMYMATGMGCGGMTWMMWWAMSSSKYNGCGAGGCCAWAWGGGTTAACCCATG
GCCTTGTAAAACGACGGCCAGTCGACGGGCCAGATATACGCGTT
